>Addgene plasmid #67417 | pET-DEST42-ARL2-V5-His6 | addgene partial sequence | sequence record 118014 | T7term 5'-GCTAGTTATTGCTCAGCGG-3'
GGCTTTGTTAGCAGCCGGATCAAACTCAATGGTGATGGTGATGATGACCGGTACGCGTAGAATCGAGACC
GAGGAGAGGGTTAGGGATAGGCTTACCTTCAAGCTTCGAATTGATCACCACTTTGTACAAGAAAGCTGGG
TCGTCAGCTGTGAAAATGCGGCTGGAAATGTCATCCAGGAGCCAGTCGATGCCCGGCAGCAGGTTCTCCC
CGGTGACGGCGCTGCAGCCCTGGATGCACCAGTGGTGGCTGCGGATGGAGTCCAGCTCCAGGGCCTCGCG
GATGGCGTTAGAGGACAGTGCTCCAGGCAGGTCCTGCTTATTAGCAAAGATGAGGAGGGTTGCTCCGGCC
AGGCGCTCCTCCACCAGCAGGCTCTGGAGCTCCCGCTGGCAGTCCTGCATGCGCTGGCGGTCTGCGCTGT
CCACTACCCAGATGAGGCCATCGGTGCTCTCAAAGTAGTTCCGCCAGTAGGACCGCAGGGACTTCTGGCC
ACCCACATCCCAGATGTTCAGCTTGAATCCTCGGTGCTCCAGGGTCTTGATGTTGAAGCCCAGCGTTGGG
GAGATGGTGTCGATGTCCTCCCCATTGAACTTCTTCAGGATGGTTGTCTTTCCAGCATTGTCCAGGCCAA
GCATGAGCAGTCGCAGCTCCCGCTCTTTCTGCTTCATCTTCTTCAGAATGGTCAGGAGCCCCATGGTTCT
ATCTCCTTCTAAGCCTGCTTTTTTGTACAAACTTGTGATATTCCTTCTTAAAGTTAAACAAAATTATTTC
TAGAGGGGAATTGTTATCCGCTCACAATTCCCCTATAGTGAGTCGTATTAATTTCGCGGGATCGAGATCT
CGATCCTCTACGCCGGACGCATCGTGGCCGGCATCACCG
