[The description below was written by a language model from this plasmid's Addgene catalogue record.]
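Description:
pET-DEST42-ARL2-V5-His6 is a bacterial expression plasmid for producing human ARL2, a small GTPase of the ARF family, in E. coli. It is built on the commercial pET-DEST42 Gateway destination backbone, and the ARL2 open reading frame was introduced by Gateway recombination cloning, which transfers an insert from an entry clone into the destination vector by site-specific recombination rather than restriction and ligation. The plasmid is selected with ampicillin, is listed as high copy, and is propagated in a standard cloning strain. No feature table is provided, so details such as the origin of replication and the exact recombination site scars are not stated in the record.

Expression is driven by a T7/lacO promoter, meaning transcription depends on T7 RNA polymerase and is held in check by lac repressor binding at the operator until an inducer is supplied. Protein production therefore requires an expression host that provides T7 polymerase, as opposed to the cloning strain used for maintenance. The sequencing primer sites indicate that the cassette is flanked by the T7 promoter and a T7 terminator. The backbone supplies two C-terminal tags fused in frame to ARL2: a V5 epitope, useful for immunodetection with anti-V5 antibodies, and a His6 tag, which allows purification by immobilised metal affinity chromatography.

The construct belongs to a toolbox of plasmids for expressing or knocking down human ARF, ARL and SAR family GTPases, and it is suited to generating tagged recombinant ARL2 for purification and biochemical study.
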