Addgene plasmid #67417: pET-DEST42-ARL2-V5-His6
Purpose: Expression of hArl2 with C-term V5 and His6 tag in E. coli
Depositing lab: Richard Kahn. Depositing organization: Emory University. Publication: Tool box: Plasmids for the expression or knockdown of human ARF Family GTPases (ARF/ARL/SAR) and their co-expression in bacteria with N-myristoyltransferases. Kerr SC, Kahn RA. Cell Logist. 2015 Sep 21;5(3):e1090523. doi: 10.1080/21592799.2015.1090523. eCollection 2015 Jul-Sep. PubMed 27057421.
Backbone
  Vector backbone: pET-DEST42
  Backbone manufacturer: Life Technologies
  Vector type: Bacterial Expression
Growth in bacteria
  Bacterial resistance: Ampicillin, 100 μg/mL
  Growth temperature: 37°C
  Growth strain: DH5alpha
  Copy number: High Copy
Gene/Insert
  Gene/Insert name: ARL2 (alt name: pRK7n-D42)
  Species: H. sapiens (human)
  Entrez Gene: ARL2 (a.k.a. ARFL2, MRCS1)
  Promoter: T7/lacO
  Tag / fusion protein: V5 (C terminal on backbone); His (C terminal on backbone)
  Cloning method: Gateway Cloning
  Sequencing primers: 5′ T7; 3′ T7-term
Terms and licenses: Academic/Nonprofit Terms; Industry Terms: Not Available to Industry
How to cite: pET-DEST42-ARL2-V5-His6 was a gift from Richard Kahn (Addgene plasmid # 67417 ; http://n2t.net/addgene:67417 ; RRID:Addgene_67417)
